>Addgene plasmid #132706 | Mito-mEosEM | addgene full sequence | sequence record 258713 | Addgene NGS Result
GCGTTACATAACTTACGGTAAATGGCCCGCCTGGCTGACCGCCCAACGACCCCCGCCCATTGACGTCAAT
AATGACGTATGTTCCCATAGTAACGCCAATAGGGACTTTCCATTGACGTCAATGGGTGGAGTATTTACGG
TAAACTGCCCACTTGGCAGTACATCAAGTGTATCATATGCCAAGTACGCCCCCTATTGACGTCAATGACG
GTAAATGGCCCGCCTGGCATTATGCCCAGTACATGACCTTATGGGACTTTCCTACTTGGCAGTACATCTA
CGTATTAGTCATCGCTATTACCATGGTGATGCGGTTTTGGCAGTACATCAATGGGCGTGGATAGCGGTTT
GACTCACGGGGATTTCCAAGTCTCCACCCCATTGACGTCAATGGGAGTTTGTTTTGGCACCAAAATCAAC
GGGACTTTCCAAAATGTCGTAACAACTCCGCCCCATTGACGCAAATGGGCGGTAGGCGTGTACGGTGGGA
GGTCTATATAAGCAGAGCTGGTTTAGTGAACCGTCAGATCCGCTAGCATGTCCGTCCTGACGCCGCTGCT
GCTGCGGGGCTTGACAGGCTCGGCCCGGCGGCTCCCAGTGCCGCGCGCCAAGATCCATTCGTTGGGGGAT
CTGTCCGTCCTGACGCCGCTGCTGCTGCGGGGCTTGACAGGCTCGGCCCGGCGGCTCCCAGTGCCGCGCG
CCAAGATCCATTCGTTGGGGGATCCACCGGTCATGGTGAGTGCGATTAAGCCAGACATGAGGATCAAACT
CCGTATGGAAGGCAACGTAAACGGGCACCACTTTGTGATCGACGGAGAAGGTACAGGCAAGCCTTATGAG
GGAAAACAGACCATGGATCTTGAAGTCAAAGAGGGCGGACCTCTGCCTTTTGCCTTTGATATCCTGACCA
CTGCATTCCATTACGGCAACAGGGTATTCGTGAAATATCCAGACAACATACAAGACTATTTTAAGCAGTC
GTTTCCTAAGGGGTATTCGTGGGAACGAAGCATGACTTTCGAAGACGGGGGCATTTGCAATGCCAGAAAC
GACATAACAATGGAAGGGGACACTTTCTATAATAAAGTTCGATTTTATGGTACCAACTTTCCCGCCAATG
GTCCAGTTATGCAGAAGAAGACGCTGAAATGGGAGCCCTCCACTGAGAAAATGTATGTGCGTGATGGAGT
GCTGACGGGTGATATTGAGATGGCTTTGTTGCTTGAAGGAGGTGCCCATTACCGATGTGACTTCAGAACT
ACTTACAAAGCTAAGGAGAAGGGTGTCAAGTTACCAGGCGCCCACTTTGTGGACCACGCCATTGAGATTT
TAAGCCATGACAAAGATTACAACAAGGTTAAGCTGTATGAGCATGCTGTTGCTCATTCTGGATTGCCTGA
CAATGCCAGACGATAAAGCGGCCGCGACTCTAGATCATAATCAGCCATACCACATTTGTAGAGGTTTTAC
TTGCTTTAAAAAACCTCCCACACCTCCCCCTGAACCTGAAACATAAAATGAATGCAATTGTTGTTGTTAA
CTTGTTTATTGCAGCTTATAATGGTTACAAATAAAGCAATAGCATCACAAATTTCACAAATAAAGCATTT
TTTTCACTGCATTCTAGTTGTGGTTTGTCCAAACTCATCAATGTATCTTAAGGCGTAAATTGTAAGCGTT
AATATTTTGTTAAAATTCGCGTTAAATTTTTGTTAAATCAGCTCATTTTTTAACCAATAGGCCGAAATCG
GCAAAATCCCTTATAAATCAAAAGAATAGACCGAGATAGGGT
[37 nt withheld, positions 1793-1829]
AAAGAACGTGGACTCCAACGTCAAAGG
[49 nt withheld, positions 1857-1905]
T
[91 nt withheld, positions 1907-1997]
G
[124 nt withheld, positions 1999-2122]
CAGGTGGCACTTTTCGGGGAAATGTGCGCGGAACCCCTATTTGTTTATTTTTCTAAATACATTCAAATAT
GTATCCGCTCATGAGACAATAACCCTGATAAATGCTTCAATAATATTGAAAAAGGAAGAGTCCTGAGGCG
GAAAGAACCAGCTGTGGAATGTGTGTCAGTTAGGGTGTGGAAAGTCCCCAGGCTCCCCAGCAGGCAGAAG
TATGCAAAGCATGCATCTCAATTAGTCAGCAACCAGGTGTGGAAAGTCCCCAGGCTCCCCAGCAGGCAGA
AGTATGCAAAGCATGCATCTCAATTAGTCAGCAACCATAGTCCCGCCCCTAACTCCGCCCATCCCGCCCC
TAACTCCGCCCAGTTCCGCCCATTCTCCGCCCCATGGCTGACTAATTTTTTTTATTTATGCAGAGGCCGA
GGCCGCCTCGGCCTCTGAGCTATTCCAGAAGTAGTGAGGAGGCTTTTTTGGAGGCCTAGGCTTTTGCAAA
GATCGATCAAGAGACAGGATGAGGATCGTTTCGCATGATTGAACAAGATGGATTGCACGCAGGTTCTCCG
GCCGCTTGGGTGGAGAGGCTATTCGGCTATGACTGGGCACAACAGACAATCGGCTGCTCTGATGCCGCCG
TGTTCCGGCTGTCAGCGCAGGGGCGCCCGGTTCTTTTTGTCAAGACCGACCTGTCCGGTGCCCTGAATGA
ACTGCAAGACGAGGCAGCGCGGCTATCGTGGCTGGCCACGACGGGCGTTCCTTGCGCAGCTGTGCTCGAC
GTTGTCACTGAAGCGGGAAGGGACTGGCTGCTATTGGGCGAAGTGCCGGGGCAGGATCTCCTGTCATCTC
ACCTTGCTCCTGCCGAGAAAGTATCCATCATGGCTGATGCAATGCGGCGGCTGCATACGCTTGATCCGGC
TACCTGCCCATTCGACCACCAAGCGAAACATCGCATCGAGCGAGCACGTACTCGGATGGAAGCCGGTCTT
GTCGATCAGGATGATCTGGACGAAGAGCATCAGGGGCTCGCGCCAGCCGAACTGTTCGCCAGGCTCAAGG
CGAGCATGCCCGACGGCGAGGATCTCGTCGTGACCCATGGCGATGCCTGCTTGCCGAATATCATGGTGGA
AAATGGCCGCTTTTCTGGATTCATCGACTGTGGCCGGCTGGGTGTGGCGGACCGCTATCAGGACATAGCG
TTGGCTACCCGTGATATTGCTGAAGAGCTTGGCGGCGAATGGGCTGACCGCTTCCTCGTGCTTTACGGTA
TCGCCGCTCCCGATTCGCAGCGCATCGCCTTCTATCGCCTTCTTGACGAGTTCTTCTGAGCGGGACTCTG
GGGTTCGAAATGACCGACCAAGCGACGCCCAACCTGCCATCACGAGATTTCGATTCCACCGCCGCCTTCT
ATGAAAGGTTGGGCTTCGGAATCGTTTTCCGGGACGCCGGCTGGATGATCCTCCAGCGCGGGGATCTCAT
GCTGGAGTTCTTCGCCCACCCTAGGGGGAGGCTAACTGAAACACGGAAGGAGACAATACCGGAAGGAACC
CGCGCTATGACGGCAATAAAAAGACAGAATAAAACGCACGGTGTTGGGTCGTTTGTTCATAAACGCGGGG
TTCGGTCCCAGGGCTGGCACTCTGTCGATACCCCACCGAGACCCCATTGGGGCCAATACGCCCGCGTTTC
TTCCTTTTCCCCACCCCACCCCCCAAGTTCGGGTGAAGGCCCAGGGCTCGCAGCCAACGTCGGGGCGGCA
GGCCCTGCCATAGCCTCAGGTTACTCATATATACTTTAGATTGATTTAAAACTTCATTTTTAATTTAAAA
GGATCTAGGTGAAGATCCTTTTTGATAATCTCATGACCAAAATCCCTTAACGTGAGTTTTCGTTCCACTG
AGCGTCAGACCCCGTAGAAAAGATCAAAGGATCTTCTTGAGATCCTTTTTTTCTGCGCGTAATCTGCTGC
TTGCAAACAAAAAAACCACCGCTACCAGCGGTGGTTTGTTTGCCGGATCAAGAGCTACCAACTCTTTTTC
CGAAGGTAACTGGCTTCAGCAGAGCGCAGATACCAAATACTGTTCTTCTAGTGTAGCCGTAGTTAGGCCA
CCACTTCAAGAACTCTGTAGCACCGCCTACATACCTCGCTCTGCTAATCCTGTTACCAGTGGCTGCTGCC
AGTGGCGATAAGTCGTGTCTTACCGGGTTGGACTCAAGACGATAGTTACCGGATAAGGCGCAGCGGTCGG
GCTGAACGGGGGGTTCGTGCACACAGCCCAGCTTGGAGCGAACGACCTACACCGAACTGAGATACCTACA
GCGTGAGCTATGAGAAAGCGCCACGCTTCCCGAAGGGAGAAAGGCGGACAGGTATCCGGTAAGCGGCAGG
GTCGGAACAGGAGAGCGCACGAGGGAGCTTCCAGGGGGAAACGCCTGGTATCTTTATAGTCCTGTCGGGT
TTCGCCACCTCTGACTTGAGCGTCGATTTTTGTGATGCTCGTCAGGGGGGCGGAGCCTATGGAAAAACGC
CAGCAACGCGGCCTTTTTACGGTTCCTGGCCTTTTGCTGGCCTTTTGCTCACATGTTCTTTCCTGCGTTA
TCCCCTGATTCTGTGGATAACCGTATTACCGCCATGCATTAGTTATTAATAGTAATCAATTACGGGGTCA
TTAGTTCATAGCCCATATATGGAGTTCC
Features (pLannotate 1.2.2; 16 found; start..end, strand, type, name):
      2..305     +  enhancer       CMV enhancer: human cytomegalovirus immediate early enhancer
    306..509     +  promoter       CMV promoter: human cytomegalovirus (CMV) immediate early promoter
    538..612     +  CDS            COX8 presequence: mitochondrial presequence of human cytochrome c oxidase subunit VIII (Rizutto et al., 1989)
    632..705     +  CDS            COX8 presequence (fragment): mitochondrial presequence of human cytochrome c oxidase subunit VIII (Rizutto et al., 1989)
    733..1416    +  CDS            mEos4b: fixation-resistant truly monomeric green-to-red photoswitchable fluorescent protein (Paez-Segala et al., 2015) derived from mEos2
   1433..1516    +  CDS            large T antigen (fragment): large T antigen from SV40 (simian virus 40)
   1539..1660    +  polyA_signal   SV40 poly(A) signal: SV40 polyadenylation signal
   1694..2122    -  rep_origin     f1 ori (sequence partly withheld): f1 bacteriophage origin of replication; arrow indicates direction of (+) strand synthesis
   2149..2253    +  promoter       AmpR promoter: bla
   2255..2612    +  promoter       SV40 promoter: SV40 enhancer and early promoter
   2647..3441    +  CDS            NeoR/KanR: aminoglycoside phosphotransferase from Tn5; aph(3')-II (or nptII); confers resistance to neomycin, kanamycin, and G418 (Geneticin®)
   3462..3614    +  CDS            ble (fragment): BLE_KLEPN - Experimental evidence at protein level: Swiss-Prot protein existence level 1. Binding protein with a strong affinity to the bleomycin family of antibiotics. Binds to CL990; an antimitotic-antibiotic compound. From Klebsiella pneumoniae.
   3673..3720    +  polyA_signal   HSV TK poly(A) signal: herpes simplex virus thymidine kinase polyadenylation signal (Cole and Stacy, 1985)
   3811..3827    -  polyA_signal   bGH poly(A) signal (fragment): bovine growth hormone polyadenylation signal
   4049..4637    +  rep_origin     ori: high-copy-number ColE1/pMB1/pBR322/pUC origin of replication
   4752..4810    +  enhancer       CMV enhancer (fragment): human cytomegalovirus immediate early enhancer
