[The description below was written by a language model from this plasmid's Addgene catalogue record and pLannotate feature annotations shown in this document.]
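Description:
Mito-mEosEM is a 4,810-nt mammalian expression plasmid that directs the photoconvertible fluorescent protein mEosEM to mitochondria. The catalogue lists the backbone as unknown. The annotated features show a CMV enhancer/promoter expression cassette ending in an SV40 polyadenylation signal, an f1 phage origin, and a high-copy ColE1/pUC-type origin for propagation in E. coli. There is also a dual-purpose NeoR/KanR gene (Tn5 aminoglycoside phosphotransferase) placed behind tandem bacterial (bla) and SV40 early promoters and followed by an HSV TK poly(A) signal. This arrangement gives kanamycin selection in bacteria, matching the catalogue, and would allow G418 selection in mammalian cells. Short fragments annotated as SV40 large T antigen, ble and bGH poly(A) appear to be partial matches from automated annotation, not functional elements.

The payload begins with the mitochondrial presequence of human cytochrome c oxidase subunit VIII (COX8). It is annotated twice in series, one full copy and one slightly shorter fragment, which suggests a tandem targeting signal. The fluorescent protein follows at the C-terminal end of the fusion. The annotation tool labels this reading frame mEos4b, a fixation-resistant monomeric green-to-red photoswitchable protein derived from mEos2. The catalogue identifies it as mEosEM, so the label probably reflects the closest relative in the annotation database; the record does not state how the two proteins differ.

The stated purpose is correlative light-electron microscopy (CLEM). The associated publication title indicates that mEosEM withstands osmium staining and Epon embedding for super-resolution CLEM. The construct therefore serves as a mitochondrial marker whose fluorescence can be imaged in samples prepared for electron microscopy.
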