Addgene plasmid #132706: Mito-mEosEM
Purpose: application in Correlative light-electron microscopy
Depositing lab: Pingyong Xu. Depositing organization: Institute of Biophysics, Chinese Academy of Sciences. Publication: mEosEM withstands osmium staining and Epon embedding for super-resolution CLEM. Fu Z, Peng D, Zhang M, Xue F, Zhang R, He W, Xu T, Xu P. Nat Methods. 2019 Oct 14. pii: 10.1038/s41592-019-0613-6. doi: 10.1038/s41592-019-0613-6. PubMed 31611693.
Backbone
  Vector backbone: unknown
  Vector type: Mammalian Expression
Growth in bacteria
  Bacterial resistance: Kanamycin, 50 μg/mL
  Growth temperature: 37°C
  Growth strain: DH5alpha
  Copy number: Unknown
Gene/Insert
  Gene/Insert name: mitochondria targeting sequence
  Species: H. sapiens (human)
  Promoter: CMV
  Tag / fusion protein: mEosEM (C terminal on insert)
  Cloning method: Restriction Enzyme; 5′ cloning site unknown (unknown if destroyed); 3′ cloning site unknown (unknown if destroyed)
Terms and licenses: Academic/Nonprofit Terms; Industry Terms: Not Available to Industry
How to cite: Mito-mEosEM was a gift from Pingyong Xu (Addgene plasmid # 132706 ; http://n2t.net/addgene:132706 ; RRID:Addgene_132706)
